>Addgene plasmid #179469 | pAAV-GFAP-JEDI-2P-WPRE | addgene full sequence | sequence record 390526 | Addgene NGS Result
ACGCCAGCAACGCGGCCTTTTTACGGTTCCTGGCCTTTTGCTGGCCTTTTGCTCACATGTCCTGCAGGCA
GCTGCGCGCTCGCTCGCTCACTGAGGCCGCCCGGGCGTCGGGCGACCTTTGGTCGCCCGGCCTCAGTGAG
CGAGCGAGCGCGCAGAGAGGGAGTGGCCAACTCCATCACTAGGGGTTCCTGCGGCCGCACGCGTGTGTCT
AGAGATCTAACATATCCTGGTGTGGAGTAGGGGACGCTGCTCTGACAGAGGCTCGGGGGCCTGAGCTGGC
TCTGTGAGCTGGGGAGGAGGCAGACAGCCAGGCCTTGTCTGCAAGCAGACCTGGCAGCATTGGGCTGGCC
GCCCCCCAGGGCCTCCTCTTCATGCCCAGTGAATGACTCACCTTGGCACAGACACAATGTTCGGGGTGGG
CACAGTGCCTGCTTCCCGCCGCACCCCAGCCCCCCTCAAATGCCTTCCGAGAAGCCCATTGAGCAGGGGG
CTTGCATTGCACCCCAGCCTGACAGCCTGGCATCTTGGGATAAAAGCAGCACAGCCCCCTAGGGGCTGCC
CTTGCTGTGTGGCGCCACCGGCGGTGGAGAACAAGGCTCTATTCAGCCTGTGCCCAGGAAAGGGGATCAG
GGGATGCCCAGGCATGGACAGTGGGTGGCAGGGGGGGAGAGGAGGGCTGTCTGCTTCCCAGAAGTCCAAG
GACACAAATGGGTGAGGGGAGAGCTCTCCCCATAGCTGGGCTGCGGCCCAACCCCACCCCCTCAGGCTAT
GCCAGGGGGTGTTGCCAGGGGCACCCGGGCATCGCCAGTCTAGCCCACTCCTTCATAAAGCCCTCGCATC
CCAGGAGCGAGCAGAGCCAGAGCAGGTTGGAGAGGAGACGCATCACCTCCGCTGCTCGCGGGGTCTAGAG
GATCCATGGAGACGACTGTGAGGTATGAACAGGGGTCAGAGCTCACTAAAACTTCGAGCTCTCCAACAGC
AGATGAGCCCACGATAAAGATTGATGATGGTCGTGATGAGGGTAATGAACAAGACAGCTGTTCCAATACC
ATTAGGAGAAAAATTTCCCCGTTTGTGATGTCATTTGGATTCAGAGTATTTGGAGTTGTGCTTATCATTG
TAGACATCATAGTGGTGATTGTGGATCTGGCCATCAGTGAGAAGAAAAGAGGCATTAGAGAGATTCTTGA
AGGTGTTTCCCTGGCTATAGCACTCTTCTTCCTTGTTGATGTTCTCATGAGAGTGTTTGTTGAAGGCTTC
AAGAACTATTTCCGGTCCAAACTGGTTACTTTGGATGCAGTCATAGTAGTGGGCACTCTGCTAATTAATA
TGACCTACTCCTTCTCTGACCTTGCTGCCTTTAACAGCGAGAACGTGTATATTACCGCGGATAAACAGAA
AAACGGCATTAAAGCGAACTTTACCGTGCGCCATAACGTGGAAGATGGCAGCGTGCAGCTGGCGGATCAT
TATCAGCAGAACACCCCGATTGGCGATGGCCCGGTGCTGCTGCCGGATAACCATTATCTGAGCCACCAGA
CCGTGCTGAGCAAAGATCCGAACGAAAAACGCGATCACATGGTGCTGCTGGAATTTGTGACCGCAGCGGG
CATTACACACGGCATGGATGAACTGTATGGCGGCACCGGCGGCAGCGCGAGCCAGGGCGAAGAACTGTTT
ACCGGCGTGGTGCCGATTCTGGTGGAACTGGATGGCGATGTGAACGGCCATAAATTTAGCGTGCGCGGCG
AAGGCGAAGGCGATGCGACCATTGGCAAACTGACCCTGAAATTTATTTGCACCACCGGCAAACTACCGGT
GCCGTGGCCGACCCTGGTGACCACCTTAACCTATGGCGTGCAGTGCTTTAGCCGCTATCCGGATCATATG
AAACGCCATGATTTTTTTAAAAGCGCGATGCCGGAAGGCTATGTGCAGGAACGCACCATTAGCTTTAAAG
ATGATGGCAAATATAAAACCCGCGCGGTGGTGAAATTTGAAGGCGATACCCTGGTGAACCGCATTGAACT
GAAAGGCACCGATTTTAAAGAAGATGGCAACATTCTGGGGCATAAACTGGAATATGATACAGATCAGATG
CCGCACATGGTTACTCTTCTTCGAGTTCTGAAAATTGTTATCTTAATAAGAATATTTCGCCTGGCTTCAC
AGAAGAAACAACTTGAAGTGGTAACCTAATGAGATATCAAGCTTATCGATAATCAACCTCTGGATTACAA
AATTTGTGAAAGATTGACTGGTATTCTTAACTATGTTGCTCCTTTTACGCTATGTGGATACGCTGCTTTA
ATGCCTTTGTATCATGCTATTGCTTCCCGTATGGCTTTCATTTTCTCCTCCTTGTATAAATCCTGGTTGC
TGTCTCTTTATGAGGAGTTGTGGCCCGTTGTCAGGCAACGTGGCGTGGTGTGCACTGTGTTTGCTGACGC
AACCCCCACTGGTTGGGGCATTGCCACCACCTGTCAGCTCCTTTCCGGGACTTTCGCTTTCCCCCTCCCT
ATTGCCACGGCGGAACTCATCGCCGCCTGCCTTGCCCGCTGCTGGACAGGGGCTCGGCTGTTGGGCACTG
ACAATTCCGTGGTGTTGTCGGGGAAATCATCGTCCTTTCCTTGGCTGCTCGCCTATGTTGCCACCTGGAT
TCTGCGCGGGACGTCCTTCTGCTACGTCCCTTCGGCCCTCAATCCAGCGGACCTTCCTTCCCGCGGCCTG
CTGCCGGCTCTGCGGCCTCTTCCGCGTCTTCGCCTTCGCCCTCAGACGAGTCGGATCTCCCTTTGGGCCG
CCTCCCCGCATCGATACCGAGCGCTGCTCGAGAGATCTACGGGTGGCATCCCTGTGACCCCTCCCCAGTG
CCTCTCCTGGCCCTGGAAGTTGCCACTCCAGTGCCCACCAGCCTTGTCCTAATAAAATTAAGTTGCATCA
TTTTGTCTGACTAGGTGTCCTTCTATAATATTATGGGGTGGAGGGGGGTGGTATGGAGCAAGGGGCAAGT
TGGGAAGACAACCTGTAGGGCCTGCGGGGTCTATTGGGAACCAAGCTGGAGTGCAGTGGCACAATCTTGG
CTCACTGCAATCTCCGCCTCCTGGGTTCAAGCGATTCTCCTGCCTCAGCCTCCCGAGTTGTTGGGATTCC
AGGCATGCATGACCAGGCTCAGCTAATTTTTGTTTTTTTGGTAGAGACGGGGTTTCACCATATTGGCCAG
GCTGGTCTCCAACTCCTAATCTCAGGTGATCTACCCACCTTGGCCTCCCAAATTGCTGGGATTACAGGCG
TGAACCACTGCTCCCTTCCCTGTCCTTCTGATTTTGTAGGTAACCACGTGCGGACCGAGCGGCCGCAGGA
ACCCCTAGTGATGGAGTTGGCCACTCCCTCTCTGCGCGCTCGCTCGCTCACTGAGGCCGGGCGACCAAAG
GTCGCCCGACGCCCGGGCTTTGCCCGGGCGGCCTCAGTGAGCGAGCGAGCGCGCAGCTGCCTGCAGGGGC
GCCTGATGCGGTATTTTCTCCTTACGCATCTGTGCGGTATTTCACACCGCATA
[95 nt withheld, positions 3554-3648]
T
[46 nt withheld, positions 3650-3695]
C
[141 nt withheld, positions 3697-3837]
CCTTTGACGTTGGAGTCCACGTTCTTT
[37 nt withheld, positions 3865-3901]
ACTCTATCTCGGGCTATTCTTTTGATTTATAAGGGATTTTGCCGATTTCGGTCTATTGGTTAAAAAATGA
GCTGATTTAACAAAAATTTAACGCGAATTTTAACAAAATATTAACGTTTACAATTTTATGGTGCACTCTC
AGTACAATCTGCTCTGATGCCGCATAGTTAAGCCAGCCCCGACACCCGCCAACACCCGCTGACGCGCCCT
GACGGGCTTGTCTGCTCCCGGCATCCGCTTACAGACAAGCTGTGACCGTCTCCGGGAGCTGCATGTGTCA
GAGGTTTTCACCGTCATCACCGAAACGCGCGAGACGAAAGGGCCTCGTGATACGCCTATTTTTATAGGTT
AATGTCATGATAATAATGGTTTCTTAGACGTCAGGTGGCACTTTTCGGGGAAATGTGCGCGGAACCCCTA
TTTGTTTATTTTTCTAAATACATTCAAATATGTATCCGCTCATGAGACAATAACCCTGATAAATGCTTCA
ATAATATTGAAAAAGGAAGAGTATGAGTATTCAACATTTCCGTGTCGCCCTTATTCCCTTTTTTGCGGCA
TTTTGCCTTCCTGTTTTTGCTCACCCAGAAACGCTGGTGAAAGTAAAAGATGCTGAAGATCAGTTGGGTG
CACGAGTGGGTTACATCGAACTGGATCTCAACAGCGGTAAGATCCTTGAGAGTTTTCGCCCCGAAGAACG
TTTTCCAATGATGAGCACTTTTAAAGTTCTGCTATGTGGCGCGGTATTATCCCGTATTGACGCCGGGCAA
GAGCAACTCGGTCGCCGCATACACTATTCTCAGAATGACTTGGTTGAGTACTCACCAGTCACAGAAAAGC
ATCTTACGGATGGCATGACAGTAAGAGAATTATGCAGTGCTGCCATAACCATGAGTGATAACACTGCGGC
CAACTTACTTCTGACAACGATCGGAGGACCGAAGGAGCTAACCGCTTTTTTGCACAACATGGGGGATCAT
GTAACTCGCCTTGATCGTTGGGAACCGGAGCTGAATGAAGCCATACCAAACGACGAGCGTGACACCACGA
TGCCTGTAGCAATGGCAACAACGTTGCGCAAACTATTAACTGGCGAACTACTTACTCTAGCTTCCCGGCA
ACAATTAATAGACTGGATGGAGGCGGATAAAGTTGCAGGACCACTTCTGCGCTCGGCCCTTCCGGCTGGC
TGGTTTATTGCTGATAAATCTGGAGCCGGTGAGCGTGGGTCTCGCGGTATCATTGCAGCACTGGGGCCAG
ATGGTAAGCCCTCCCGTATCGTAGTTATCTACACGACGGGGAGTCAGGCAACTATGGATGAACGAAATAG
ACAGATCGCTGAGATAGGTGCCTCACTGATTAAGCATTGGTAACTGTCAGACCAAGTTTACTCATATATA
CTTTAGATTGATTTAAAACTTCATTTTTAATTTAAAAGGATCTAGGTGAAGATCCTTTTTGATAATCTCA
TGACCAAAATCCCTTAACGTGAGTTTTCGTTCCACTGAGCGTCAGACCCCGTAGAAAAGATCAAAGGATC
TTCTTGAGATCCTTTTTTTCTGCGCGTAATCTGCTGCTTGCAAACAAAAAAACCACCGCTACCAGCGGTG
GTTTGTTTGCCGGATCAAGAGCTACCAACTCTTTTTCCGAAGGTAACTGGCTTCAGCAGAGCGCAGATAC
CAAATACTGTTCTTCTAGTGTAGCCGTAGTTAGGCCACCACTTCAAGAACTCTGTAGCACCGCCTACATA
CCTCGCTCTGCTAATCCTGTTACCAGTGGCTGCTGCCAGTGGCGATAAGTCGTGTCTTACCGGGTTGGAC
TCAAGACGATAGTTACCGGATAAGGCGCAGCGGTCGGGCTGAACGGGGGGTTCGTGCACACAGCCCAGCT
TGGAGCGAACGACCTACACCGAACTGAGATACCTACAGCGTGAGCTATGAGAAAGCGCCACGCTTCCCGA
AGGGAGAAAGGCGGACAGGTATCCGGTAAGCGGCAGGGTCGGAACAGGAGAGCGCACGAGGGAGCTTCCA
GGGGGAAACGCCTGGTATCTTTATAGTCCTGTCGGGTTTCGCCACCTCTGACTTGAGCGTCGATTTTTGT
GATGCTCGTCAGGGGGGCGGAGCCTATGGAAAA
Features (pLannotate 1.2.2; 14 found; start..end, strand, type, name):
     72..99      +  repeat_region  AAV2 ITR (fragment): inverted terminal repeat of adeno-associated virus serotype 2 inverted
    128..155     +  repeat_region  AAV2 ITR (fragment): inverted terminal repeat of adeno-associated virus serotype 2 inverted
   1369..2088    +  CDS            cEGFP: cEGFP is a basic (constitutively fluorescent) green fluorescent protein published in 2008, derived from Aequorea victoria.
   2203..2221    +  misc_feature   MCS (fragment): pBluescript multiple cloning site
   2221..2809    +  misc_feature   WPRE: woodchuck hepatitis virus posttranscriptional regulatory element
   2841..3317    +  polyA_signal   hGH poly(A) signal: human growth hormone polyadenylation signal
   3357..3497    +  repeat_region  AAV2 ITR: inverted terminal repeat of adeno-associated virus serotype 2 inverted
   3502..3553    -  misc_feature   bom (fragment): basis of mobility region from pBR322
   3572..4027    +  rep_origin     f1 ori (sequence partly withheld): f1 bacteriophage origin of replication; arrow indicates direction of (+) strand synthesis
   4028..4077    -  misc_feature   bom (fragment): basis of mobility region from pBR322
   4179..4214    -  CDS            rop (fragment): Rop protein, which maintains plasmids at low copy number; rop
   4309..4413    +  promoter       AmpR promoter: bla
   4414..5274    +  CDS            AmpR: β-lactamase; bla; confers resistance to ampicillin, carbenicillin, and related antibiotics
   5445..6033    +  rep_origin     ori: high-copy-number ColE1/pMB1/pBR322/pUC origin of replication
