[The description below was written by a language model from this plasmid's Addgene catalogue record and pLannotate feature annotations shown in this document.]
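Description:
pAAV-GFAP-JEDI-2P-WPRE is an adeno-associated virus transfer plasmid for mammalian expression, built on the pAAV-GFAP backbone and about 6.0 kb in total. It is designed to deliver the genetically encoded voltage indicator JEDI-2P to astrocytes. The plasmid is propagated in E. coli using a high-copy ColE1/pUC-type origin and is selected with ampicillin through a β-lactamase gene driven by its own promoter. An f1 phage origin is also present, along with small remnants of pBR322 bom and rop sequences. The record names a recombination-deficient growth strain, the usual choice for keeping the repetitive AAV terminal repeats stable.

The payload is a synthetic JEDI-2P coding sequence of roughly 1.3 kb, cloned between retained BamHI and HindIII sites downstream of a GFAP promoter, which is intended to restrict expression to astrocytes. The automated feature table does not annotate the promoter or the full indicator. It marks only a GFP-derived segment (called cEGFP) within the insert region, which presumably is the fluorescent reporter part of the sensor. A WPRE follows the coding sequence to enhance transcript stability and expression, and a human growth hormone polyadenylation signal terminates the transcript. The cassette is flanked by AAV2 inverted terminal repeats, which direct replication and packaging of the intervening DNA into AAV particles when helper functions are supplied. The downstream ITR is annotated in full, while the upstream one was detected only as short fragments. The construct is used to produce AAV for optical recording of membrane voltage in astrocytes, and the indicator was developed for two-photon microscopy in deep tissue.
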