Addgene plasmid #179469: pAAV-GFAP-JEDI-2P-WPRE
Purpose: Genetically encoded voltage indicator (GEVI) JEDI-2P in AAV production vector for astrocytes specific expression using the promoter GFAP
Depositing lab: Francois St-Pierre. Depositing organization: Baylor College of Medicine. Publication: Sustained deep-tissue voltage recording using a fast indicator evolved for two-photon microscopy. Liu Z, Lu X, Villette V, Gou Y, Colbert KL, Lai S, Guan S, Land MA, Lee J, Assefa T, Zollinger DR, Korympidou MM, Vlasits AL, Pang MM, Su S, Cai C, Froudarakis E, Zhou N, Patel SS, Smith CL, Ayon A, Bizouard P, Bradley J, Franke K, Clandinin TR, Giovannucci A, Tolias AS, Reimer J, Dieudonne S, St-Pierre F. Cell. 2022 Aug 16. pii: S0092-8674(22)00916-3. doi: 10.1016/j.cell.2022.07.013. PubMed 35985322.
Backbone
  Vector backbone: pAAV-GFAP
  Backbone size w/o insert (bp): 4758
  Total vector size (bp): 6034
  Vector type: Mammalian Expression, AAV
Growth in bacteria
  Bacterial resistance: Ampicillin, 100 μg/mL
  Growth temperature: 37°C
  Growth strain: NEB Stable
  Copy number: Unknown
Gene/Insert
  Gene/Insert name: JEDI-2P (alt name: JEDI2P)
  Species: Synthetic
  Insert size (bp): 1287
  Promoter: GFAP
  Cloning method: Restriction Enzyme; 5′ cloning site BamHI (not destroyed); 3′ cloning site HindIII (not destroyed)
  Sequencing primers: 5′ ccttcataaagccctcgcatc; 3′ caaaggcattaaagcagcgtatc
Terms and licenses: Academic/Nonprofit Terms; Industry Terms: Not Available to Industry
How to cite: pAAV-GFAP-JEDI-2P-WPRE was a gift from Francois St-Pierre (Addgene plasmid # 179469 ; http://n2t.net/addgene:179469 ; RRID:Addgene_179469)
